>Addgene plasmid #178940 | BASIC_SEVA_67.10 | addgene full sequence | sequence record 353859 | Addgene NGS Result
GGCTCGGGTAAGAACTCGCACTTCGTGGAAACACTATTATCTGGTGGGTCTCTGTCCACTAGTCTTGGAC
TCCTGTTGATAGATCCAGTAATGACCTCAGAACTCCATCTGGATTTGTTCAGAACGCTCGGTTGCCGCCG
GGCGTTTTTTATTGGTGAGAATCCAGGGGTCCCCAATAATTACGATTTAAATTTGACATAAGCCTGTTCG
GTTCGTAAACTGTAATGCAAGTAGCGTATGCGCTCACGCAACTGGTCCAGAACCTTGACCGAACGCAGCG
GTGGTAACGGCGCAGTGGCGGTTTTCATGGCTTGTTATGACTGTTTTTTTGTACAGCCTATGCCTCGGGC
ATCCAAGCAGCAAGCGCGTTACGCCGTGGGTCGATGTTTGATGTTATGGAGCAGCAACGATGTTACGCAG
CAGCAACGATGTTACGCAGCAGGGCAGTCGCCCTAAAACAAAGTTAGGTGGCTCAAGTATGGGCATCATT
CGCACATGTAGGCTCGGCCCTGACCAAGTCAAATCCATGCGGGCTGCTCTTGATCTTTTCGGTCGTGAGT
TCGGAGACGTAGCCACCTACTCCCAACATCAGCCGGACTCCGATTACCTCGGGAACTTGCTCCGTAGTAA
GACATTCATCGCGCTTGCTGCCTTCGACCAAGAAGCGGTTGTTGGCGCTCTCGCGGCTTACGTTCTGCCC
AAGTTTGAGCAGCCGCGTAGTGAGATCTATATCTATGATCTCGCAGTCTCCGGAGAGCACCGGAGGCAGG
GCATTGCCACCGCGCTCATCAATCTCCTCAAGCATGAGGCCAACGCGCTTGGTGCTTATGTGATCTACGT
GCAAGCAGATTACGGTGACGATCCCGCAGTGGCTCTCTATACAAAGTTGGGCATACGGGAAGAAGTGATG
CACTTTGATATCGACCCAAGTACCGCCACCTAACAATTCGTTCAAGCCGAGATCGGCTTCCCGGCCGCGG
AGTTGTTCGGTAAATTGGACAACGGTCGGCTCGGCCCACTTGTGTGTCTCGTACAATTCTGAGGTCCACA
CAGATAGTGTCCGGCCGGCCTCAGATCCTTCCGTATTTAGCCAGTATGTTCTCTAGTGTGGTTCGTTGTT
TTTGCGTGAGCCATGAGAACGAACCATTGAGATCATACTTACTTTGCATGTCACTCAAAAATTTTGCCTC
AAAACTGGTGAGCTGAATTTTTGCAGTTAAAGCATCGTGTAGTGTTTTTCTTAGTCCGTTATGTAGGTAG
GAATCTGATGTAATGGTTGTTGGTATTTTGTCACCATTCATTTTTATCTGGTTGTTCTCAAGTTCGGTTA
CGAGATCCATTTGTCTATCTAGTTCAACTTGGAAAATCAACGTATCAGTCGGGCGGCCTCGCTTATCAAC
CACCAATTTCATATTGCTGTAAGTGTTTAAATCTTTACTTATTGGTTTCAAAACCCATTGGTTAAGCCTT
TTAAACTCATGGTAGTTATTTTCAAGCATTAACATGAACTTAAATTCATCAAGGCTAATCTCTATATTTG
CCTTGTGAGTTTTCTTTTGTGTTAGTTCTTTTAATAACCACTCATAAATCCTCATAGAGTATTTGTTTTC
AAAAGACTTAACATGTTCCAGATTATATTTTATGAATTTTTTTAACTGGAAAAGATAAGGCAATATCTCT
TCACTAAAAACTAATTCTAATTTTTCGCTTGAGAACTTGGCATAGTTTGTCCACTGGAAAATCTCAAAGC
CTTTAACCAAAGGATTCCTGATTTCCACAGTTCTCGTCATCAGCTCTCTGGTTGCTTTAGCTAATACACC
ATAAGCATTTTCCCTACTGATGTTCATCATCTGAGCGTATTGGTTATAAGTGAACGATACCGTCCGTTCT
TTCCTTGTAGGGTTTTCAATCGTGGGGTTGAGTAGTGCCACACAGCATAAAATTAGCTTGGTTTCATGCT
CCGTTAAGTCATAGCGACTAATCGCTAGTTCATTTGCTTTGAAAACAACTAATTCAGACATACATCTCAA
TTGGTCTAGGTGATTTTAATCACTATACCAATTGAGATGGGCTAGTCAATGATAATTACATGTCCTTTTC
CTTTGAGTTGTGGGTATCTGTAAATTCTGCTAGACCTTTGCTGGAAAACTTGTAAATTCTGCTAGACCCT
CTGTAAATTCCGCTAGACCTTTGTGTGTTTTTTTTGTTTATATTCAAGTGGTTATAATTTATAGAATAAA
GAAAGAATAAAAAAAGATAAAAAGAATAGATCCCAGCCCTGTGTATAACTCACTACTTTAGTCAGTTCCG
CAGTATTACAAAAGGATGTCGCAAACGCTGTTTGCTCCTCTACAAAACAGACCTTAAAACCCTAAAGGCT
TAAGTAGCACCCTCGCAAGCTCGGGCAAATCGCTGAATATTCCTTTTGTCTCCGACCATCAGGCACCTGA
GTCGCTGTCTTTTTCGTGACATTCAGTTCGCTGCGCTCACGGCTCTGGCAGTGAATGGGGGTAAATGGCA
CTACAGGCGCGGCGCGCCCAGCTGTCTAGGGCGGCGGATTTGTCCTACTCAGGAGAGCGTTCACCGACAA
ACAACAGATAAAACGAAAGGCCCAGTCTTTCGACTGAGCCTTTCGTTTTATTTGATGCCTTTAATTAAGG
CTCGGGAGACCTATCGGTAATAACAGTCCAATCTGGTGTAACTTCGGAATCGTCCCCAATTATTGAACAC
CCTTCGGGGTGTTTTTTTGTTTCTGGTCTACCATCTCGTTGTGATAATAGACCTGAAGTGCCTACTCTGG
AAAATCTTTGACAGCTAGCTCAGTCCTAGGTATAATGCTAGCAGCTGTCACCGGATGTGCTTTCCGGTCT
GATGAGTCCGTGAGGACGAAACAGCCTCTACAAATAATTTTGTTTAAGGCTCGCTACGAGAAGATTGTTA
CTTTCGCAGCGTTATTATCTAAGGAGGTAGTCCATGGTTAGCAAAGGCGAGGCGGTTATCAAGGAGTTTA
TGCGTTTTAAGGTTCACATGGAGGGTAGCATGAATGGTCACGAGTTCGAGATCGAGGGTGAAGGCGAGGG
TCGTCCGTACGAAGGCACCCAGACCGCGAAGCTGAAAGTGACCAAGGGTGGCCCGCTGCCGTTCAGCTGG
GACATCCTGAGCCCGCAGTTCATGTATGGCAGCCGTGCGTTTACCAAACACCCGGCGGACATTCCGGATT
ACTATAAGCAAAGCTTCCCGGAAGGTTTTAAATGGGAGCGTGTTATGAACTTCGAAGATGGTGGCGCGGT
GACCGTTACCCAGGACACCAGCCTGGAGGATGGCACCCTGATTTACAAGGTGAAACTGCGTGGCACCAAC
TTTCCGCCGGATGGTCCGGTTATGCAGAAGAAAACGATGGGTTGGGAAGCGAGCACCGAGCGTCTGTATC
CGGAAGATGGCGTGCTGAAGGGTGATATCAAAATGGCGCTGCGTCTGAAGGACGGTGGCCGTTACCTGGC
GGATTTTAAGACCACCTATAAAGCGAAGAAACCGGTGCAAATGCCGGGTGCGTACAACGTTGACCGTAAA
CTGGATATTACCAGCCACAACGAGGATTATACCGTGGTTGAGCAATATGAGCGTAGCGAGGGTCGCCACA
GCACCGGCGGCATGGACGAACTGTATAAGGGATCCTAATAA
Features (pLannotate 1.2.2; 9 found; start..end, strand, type, name):
     68..162     +  terminator     lambda t0 terminator: transcription terminator from phage lambda
    193..221     +  promoter       Pc promoter: intI1 (promoter lies within the coding sequence); class 1 integron promoter
    410..943     +  CDS            GmR: gentamycin acetyltransferase; aacC1; confers resistance to gentamycin
   1071..2021    -  CDS            Rep101: RepA protein needed for replication with the pSC101 origin; rep101
   2069..2291    -  rep_origin     pSC101 ori: low-copy replication origin that requires the Rep101 protein
   2558..2644    -  terminator     rrnB T1 terminator: Escherichia coli rrnB; transcription terminator T1 from the E. coli rrnB gene
   2808..2842    +  promoter       J23119 promoter: bacterial promoter (Registry of Standard Biological Parts BBa J23119)
   2845..2894    +  misc_RNA       sTRSV HHRz: hammerhead ribozyme from the tobacco ringspot virus satellite RNA (Khvorova et al., 2003)
   2974..3669    +  CDS            mScarlet: mScarlet is a basic (constitutively fluorescent) red fluorescent protein published in 2016, derived from synthetic construct. It has moderate acid sensitivity.
