[The description below was written by a language model from this plasmid's Addgene catalogue record and pLannotate feature annotations shown in this document.]
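Description:
BASIC_SEVA_67.10 is a small synthetic-biology cloning vector from the BASIC SEVA collection, designed as a recipient backbone for BASIC DNA assembly in Escherichia coli. The full sequence record is 3,681 nt, consistent with a 2,607 bp backbone carrying a 1,074 bp insert. Replication depends on the pSC101 origin together with the adjacent Rep101 (RepA) coding sequence that this origin requires, which gives the low copy number noted in the catalogue entry. Selection is by gentamicin, conferred by the aacC1 gentamicin acetyltransferase gene (GmR), which is preceded by the class 1 integron Pc promoter. A phage lambda t0 terminator and an rrnB T1 terminator are also annotated; such terminators typically insulate a cargo region from transcription arising in the backbone modules.

The insert is a synthetic mScarlet counter-selection cassette. In it, the strong constitutive J23119 promoter drives transcription through an sTRSV hammerhead ribozyme, a self-cleaving element commonly used to trim the 5' untranslated region and standardise expression, followed by the coding sequence for the red fluorescent protein mScarlet. The feature table does not annotate a ribosome binding site, a dedicated terminator for this cassette, or the BASIC linker or prefix and suffix sequences, so their arrangement cannot be described from the record. As a counter-selection marker, the cassette is presumably replaced by the assembled parts, so colonies retaining the unmodified vector appear red while correct assemblies do not. This gives a simple visual screen when building constructs that need low-copy maintenance under gentamicin selection.
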