Addgene plasmid #178940: BASIC_SEVA_67.10
Purpose: BASIC DNA assembly vector
Depositing lab: Paul Freemont. Depositing organization: Imperial College London. Publication: basicsynbio and the BASIC SEVA collection: software and vectors for an established DNA assembly method. Haines MC, Carling B, Marshall J, Shenshin VA, Baldwin GS, Freemont P, Storch M. Synth Biol (Oxf). 2022 Oct 11;7(1):ysac023. doi: 10.1093/synbio/ysac023. eCollection 2022. PubMed 36381610.
Backbone
  Vector backbone: BASIC_SEVA_67.10
  Backbone size w/o insert (bp): 2607
  Vector type: Synthetic Biology
Growth in bacteria
  Bacterial resistance: Gentamicin, 10 μg/mL
  Growth temperature: 37°C
  Growth strain: DH5alpha
  Copy number: Low Copy
Gene/Insert
  Gene/Insert name: mScarlet counter-selection cassette
  Species: Synthetic
  Insert size (bp): 1074
  Cloning method: Unknown
  Sequencing primers: 5′ ggcggcggatttgtcctac; 3′ ggtgagaatccaggggtcc
Depositor comments: Cloning method: BASIC DNA assembly . Please visit https://www.biorxiv.org/content/10.1101/2022.01.06.446575v2 for bioRxiv preprint.
How to cite: BASIC_SEVA_67.10 was a gift from Paul Freemont (Addgene plasmid # 178940 ; http://n2t.net/addgene:178940 ; RRID:Addgene_178940)
